>Addgene plasmid #13559 | pRSET FLIPglu-600uDelta13 | depositor full sequence | sequence record 7684 | Author sequence
ATCTCGATCCCGCGAAATTAATACGACTCACTATAGGGAGACCACAACGGTTTCCCTCTAGATAATTTTG
TTTAACTTTAAGAAGGAGATATACATATGCGGGGTTCTCATCATCATCATCATCATGGTATGGCTAGCAT
GACTGGTGGACAGCAAATGGGTCGGGATCTGTACGACGATGACGATAAGGATCCGGGCCGCATGGTGAGC
AAGGGCGAGGAGCTGTTCACCGGGGTGGTGCCCATCCTGGTCGAGCTGGACGGCGACGTAAACGGCCACA
AGTTCAGCGTGTCCGGCGAGGGCGAGGGCGATGCCACCTACGGCAAGCTGACCCTGAAGTTCATCTGCAC
CACCGGCAAGCTGCCCGTGCCCTGGCCCACCCTCGTGACCACCCTGACCTGGGGCGTGCAGTGCTTCAGC
CGCTACCCCGACCACATGAAGCAGCACGACTTCTTCAAGTCCGCCATGCCCGAAGGCTACGTCCAGGAGC
GCACCATCTTCTTCAAGGACGACGGCAACTACAAGACCCGCGCCGAGGTGAAGTTCGAGGGCGACACCCT
GGTGAACCGCATCGAGCTGAAGGGCATCGACTTCAAGGAGGACGGCAACATCCTGGGGCACAAGCTGGAG
TACAACTACATCAGCCACAACGTCTATATCACCGCCGACAAGCAGAAGAACGGCATCAAGGCCAACTTCA
AGATCCGCCACAACATCGAGGACGGCAGCGTGCAGCTCGCCGACCACTACCAGCAGAACACCCCCATCGG
CGACGGCCCCGTGCTGCTGCCCGACAACCACTACCTGAGCACCCAGTCCGCCCTGAGCAAAGACCCCAAC
GAGAAGCGCGATCACATGGTCCTGCTGGAGTTCGTGACCGCCGCCGGGATCGCTGATACTCGCATTGGTG
TAACAATCTATAAGTACGACGATAACGCGATGTCTGTAGTGCGCAAGGCTATTGAGCAAGATGCGAAAGC
CGCGCCAGATGTTCAGCTGCTGATGAATGATTCTCAGAATGACCAGTCCAAGCAGAACGATCAGATCGAC
GTATTGCTGGCGAAAGGGGTGAAGGCACTGGCAATCAACCTGGTTGACCCGGCAGCTGCGGGTACGGTGA
TTGAGAAAGCGCGTGGGCAAAACGTGCCGGTGGTTTTCTTCAACAAAGAACCGTCTCGTAAGGCGCTGGA
TAGCTACGACAAAGCCTACTACGTTGGCACTGACTCCAAAGAGTCCGGCATTATTCAAGGCGATTTGATT
GCTAAACACTGGGCGGCGAATCAGGGTTGGGATCTGAACAAAGACGGTCAGATTCAGTTCGTACTGCTGA
AAGGTGAACCGGGCCATCCGGATGCAGAAGCACGTACCACTTACGTGATTAAAGAATTGAACGATAAAGG
CATCAAAACTGAACAGTTACAGTTAGATACCGCAATGTGGGACACCGCTCAGGCGAAAGATAAGATGGAC
GCCTGGCTGTCTGGCCCGAACGCCAACAAAATCGAAGTGGTTATCGCCAACAACGATGCGATGGCAATGG
GCGCGGTTGAAGCGCTGAAAGCACACAACAAGTCCAGCATTCCGGTGTTTGGCGTCGATGCGCTGCCAGA
AGCGCTGGCGCTGGTGAAATCCGGTGCACTGGCGGGCACCGTACTGAACGATGCTAACAACCAGGCGAAA
GCGACCTTTGATCTGGCGAAAAACCTGGCCGATGGTAAAGGTGCGGCTGATGGCACCAACTGGAAAATCG
ACAACAAAGTGGTCCGCGTACCTTATGTTGGCGTAGATAAAGACAACCTGGCTCTCGAGCTGTTCACCGG
GGTGGTGCCCATCCTGGTCGAGCTGGACGGCGACGTAAACGGCCACAAGTTCAGCGTGTCCGGCGAGGGC
GAGGGCGATGCCACCTACGGCAAGCTGACCCTGAAGTTCATCTGCACCACCGGCAAGCTGCCCGTGCCCT
GGCCCACCCTCGTGACCACCTTCGGCTACGGCCTGCAGTGCTTCGCCCGCTACCCCGACCACATGAAGCA
GCACGACTTCTTCAAGTCCGCCATGCCCGAAGGCTACGTCCAGGAGCGCACCATCTTCTTCAAGGACGAC
GGCAACTACAAGACCCGCGCCGAGGTGAAGTTCGAGGGCGACACCCTGGTGAACCGCATCGAGCTGAAGG
GCATCGACTTCAAGGAGGACGGCAACATCCTGGGGCACAAGCTGGAGTACAACTACAACAGCCACAACGT
CTATATCATGGCCGACAAGCAGAAGAACGGCATCAAGGTGAACTTCAAGATCCGCCACAACATCGAGGAC
GGCAGCGTGCAGCTCGCCGACCACTACCAGCAGAACACCCCCATCGGCGACGGCCCCGTGCTGCTGCCCG
ACAACCACTACCTGAGCTACCAGTCCGCCCTGAGCAAAGACCCCAACGAGAAGCGCGATCACATGGTCCT
GCTGGAGTTCGTGACCGCCGCCGGGATCACTCTCGGCATGGACGAGCTGTACAAGTAAAAGCTTGATCCG
GCTGCTAACAAAGCCCGAAAGGAAGCTGAGTTGGCTGCTGCCACCGCTGAGCAATAACTAGCATAACCCC
TTGGGGCCTCTAAACGGGTCTTGAGGGGTTTTTTGCTGAAAGGAGGAACTATATCCGGATCTGGCGTAAT
AGCGAAGAGGCCCGCACCGATCGCCCTTCCCAACAGTTGCGCAGCCTGAATGGCGAATGGG
[124 nt withheld, positions 2722-2845]
C
[56 nt withheld, positions 2847-2902]
AGCTTTACGGCACCTCGACCG
[64 nt withheld, positions 2924-2987]
CCTTTGACGTTGGAGTCCACGTTCTTT
[37 nt withheld, positions 3015-3051]
ACCCTATCGCGGTCTATTCTTTTGATTTATAAGGGATTTTGCCGATTTCGGCCTATTGGTTAAAAAATGA
GCTGATTTAACAAATATTTAACGCGAATTTTAACAAAATATTAACGTTTACAATTTCGCCTGATGCGGTA
TTTTCTCCTTACGCATCTGTGCGGTATTTCACACCGCATACAGGTGGCACTTTTCGGGGAAATGTGCGCG
GAACCCCTATTTGTTTATTTTTCTAAATACATTCAAATATGTATCCGCTCATGAGACAATAACCCTGATA
AATGCTTCAATAATATTGAAAAAGGAAGAGTATGAGTATTCAACATTTCCGTGTCGCCCTTATTCCCTTT
TTTGCGGCATTTTGCCTTCCTGTTTTTGCTCACCCAGAAACGCTGGTGAAAGTAAAAGATGCTGAAGATC
AGTTGGGTGCACGAGTGGGTTACATCGAACTGGATCTCAACAGCGGTAAGATCCTTGAGAGTTTTCGCCC
CGAAGAACGTTTTCCAATGATGAGCACTTTTAAAGTTCTGCTATGTGATACACTATTATCCCGTATTGAC
GCCGGGCAAGAGCAACTCGGTCGCCGCATACACTATTCTCAGAATGACTTGGTTGAGTACTCACCAGTCA
CAGAAAAGCATCTTACGGATGGCATGACAGTAAGAGAATTATGCAGTGCTGCCATAACCATGAGTGATAA
CACTGCGGCCAACTTACTTCTGACAACGATCGGAGGACCGAAGGAGCTAACCGCTTTTTTGCACAACATG
GGGGATCATGTAACTCGCCTTGATCGTTGGGAACCGGAGCTGAATGAAGCCATACCAAACGACGAGAGTG
ACACCACGATGCCTGTAGCAATGCCAACAACGTTGCGCAAACTATTAACTGGCGAACTACTTACTCTAGC
TTCCCGGCAACAATTAATAGACTGAATGGAGGCGGATAAAGTTGCAGGACCACTTCTGCGCTCGGCCCTT
CCGGCTGGCTGGTTTATTGCTGATAAATCTGGAGCCGGTGAGCGTGGGTCTCGCGGTATCATTGCAGCAC
TGGGGCCAGATGGTAAGCGCTCCCGTATCGTAGTTATCTACACGACGGGGAGTCAGGCAACTATGGATGA
ACGAAATAGACAGATCGCTGAGATAGGTGCCTCACTGATTAAGCATTGGTAACTGTCAGACCAAGTTTAC
TCATATATACTTTAGATTGATTTAAAACTTCATTTTTAATTTAAAAGGATCTAGGTGAAGATCCTTTTTG
ATAATCTCATGACCAAAATCCCTTAACGTGAGTTTTCGTTCCACTGAGCGTCAGACCCCGTAGAAAAGAT
CAAAGGATCTTCTTGAGATCCTTTTTTTCTGCGCGTAATCTGCTGCTTGCAAACAAAAAAACCACCGCTA
CCAGCGGTGGTTTGTTTGCCGGATCAAGAGCTACCAACTCTTTTTCCGAAGGTAACTGGCTTCAGCAGAG
CGCAGATACCAAATACTGTCCTTCTAGTGTAGCCGTAGTTAGGCCACCACTTCAAGAACTCTGTAGCACC
GCCTACATACCTCGCTCTGCTAATCCTGTTACCAGTGGCTGCTGCCAGTGGCGATAAGTCGTGTCTTACC
GGGTTGGACTCAAGACGATAGTTACCGGATAAGGCGCAGCGGTCGGGCTGAACGGGGGGTTCGTGCACAC
AGCCCAGCTTGGAGCGAACGACCTACACCGAACTGAGATACCTACAGCGTGAGCTATGAGAAAGCGCCAC
GCTTCCCGAAGGGAGAAAGGCGGACAGGTATCCGGTAAGCGGCAGGGTCGGAACAGGAGAGCGCACGAGG
GAGCTTCCAGGGGGAAACGCCTGGTATCTTTATAGTCCTGTCGGGTTTCGCCACCTCTGACTTGAGCGTC
GATTTTTGTGATGCTCGTCAGGGGGGCGGAGCCTATGGAAAAACGCCAGCAACGCGGCCTTTTTACGGTT
CCTGGGCTTTTGCTGGCCTTTTGCTCACATGTTCTTTCCTGCGTTATCCCCTGATTCTGTGGATAACCGT
ATTACCGCCTTTGAGTGAGCTGATACCGCTCGCCGCAGCCGAACGACCGAGCGCAGCGAGTCAGTGAGCG
AGGAAGCGGAAGAGCGCCCAATACGCAAACCGCCTCTCCCCGCGCGTTGGCCGATTCATTAATGCAG
Features (pLannotate 1.2.2; 17 found; start..end, strand, type, name):
     19..37      +  promoter       T7 promoter: promoter for bacteriophage T7 RNA polymerase
     67..89      +  RBS            RBS: efficient ribosome binding site from bacteriophage T7 gene 10 (Olins and Rangwala, 1989)
    109..129     +  CDS            capTEV™ (fragment): composite tag for in vivo biotinylation, TEV protease cleavage, and 6xHis tagging
    130..162     +  CDS            T7 tag (gene 10 leader): leader peptide from bacteriophage T7 gene 10 promotes efficient translation in E. coli
    166..189     +  CDS            Xpress™ tag: Xpress™ epitope tag, including an enterokinase recognition and cleavage site
    208..888     +  CDS            Enhanced Cyan-Emitting GFP: Enhanced Cyan-Emitting GFP is a basic (constitutively fluorescent) cyan fluorescent protein published in 2002, derived from Aequorea victoria.
    856..1803    +  CDS            mglB: DGAL_ECOLI - Experimental evidence at protein level: Swiss-Prot protein existence level 1. This protein is involved in the active transport of galactose and glucose. It plays a role in the chemotaxis towards the two sugars by interacting with the trg chemoreceptor. From Escherichia coli (strain K12).
   1807..2508    +  CDS            EYFP: enhanced YFP mammalian codon-optimized
   2521..2570    +  CDS            SET1 (fragment): solubility-enhancement tag derived from T7 phage gene 10B
   2578..2625    +  terminator     T7 terminator: transcription terminator for bacteriophage T7 RNA polymerase
   2651..2717    +  CDS            lacZα (fragment): LacZα fragment of β-galactosidase; lacZ fragment
   2722..3177    +  rep_origin     f1 ori (sequence partly withheld): f1 bacteriophage origin of replication; arrow indicates direction of (+) strand synthesis
   3180..3231    -  misc_feature   bom (fragment): basis of mobility region from pBR322
   3258..3362    +  promoter       AmpR promoter: bla
   3363..4223    +  CDS            AmpR: β-lactamase; bla; confers resistance to ampicillin, carbenicillin, and related antibiotics
   4394..4982    +  rep_origin     ori: high-copy-number ColE1/pMB1/pBR322/pUC origin of replication
   5165..5218    +  CDS            lacI (fragment): lac repressor; lacI; The lac repressor binds to the lac operator to inhibit transcription in E. coli. This inhibition can be relieved by adding lactose or isopropyl-β-D-thiogalactopyranoside (IPTG).
