[The description below was written by a language model from this plasmid's Addgene catalogue record and pLannotate feature annotations shown in this document.]
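Description:
pRSET FLIPglu-600uDelta13 is a bacterial expression plasmid built on the pRSET-B backbone that encodes a genetically encoded FRET sensor for glucose. It is a high-copy plasmid that replicates in E. coli from a ColE1/pUC-type origin and is selected with ampicillin through the β-lactamase (AmpR) gene. An f1 phage origin is also present and can be used to produce single-stranded DNA. The annotated sequence is 5,218 nt, consistent with a roughly 2.4 kb insert cloned between BamHI and HindIII sites that both remain intact.

The payload is a single open reading frame transcribed from the T7 promoter, with the T7 gene 10 ribosome binding site upstream and the T7 terminator downstream, so expression requires a host that supplies T7 RNA polymerase. The vector contributes an N-terminal leader: a short fragment annotated as matching a His-tag-containing composite tag, the T7 gene 10 leader, and the Xpress epitope with its enterokinase cleavage site. This leader is followed by ECFP, the E. coli periplasmic glucose/galactose-binding protein MglB, and EYFP. The binding protein carries an F16A mutation. The "Delta13" in the name, together with the overlap of the annotated ECFP and mglB features, suggests a truncated junction between the domains, although the record does not define the deletion. The "600u" in the name presumably refers to the sensor's affinity, which is also not stated.

In sensors of this design, sugar binding changes the conformation of MglB, which alters energy transfer between the cyan donor and the yellow acceptor. The plasmid belongs to a family of metabolite nanosensors optimised by semirational protein engineering. It is suited to producing the recombinant sensor protein in bacteria for purification and in vitro characterisation.
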