Addgene plasmid #13559: pRSET FLIPglu-600uDelta13
Depositing lab: Wolf Frommer. Depositing organization: Carnegie Institution for Science. Publication: Construction and optimization of a family of genetically encoded metabolite sensors by semirational protein engineering. Deuschle K, Okumoto S, Fehr M, Looger LL, Kozhukh L, Frommer WB. Protein Sci. 2005 Sep . 14(9):2304-14. 10.1110/ps.051508105 PubMed 16131659.
Backbone
  Vector backbone: pRSET-B
  Backbone size w/o insert (bp): 2897
  Vector type: Bacterial Expression
Growth in bacteria
  Bacterial resistance: Ampicillin, 100 μg/mL
  Growth temperature: 37°C
  Growth strain: DH5alpha
  Copy number: High Copy
Gene/Insert
  Gene/Insert name: FLIPglu F16A Delta13 (alt names: ECFP-mglB-EYFP; Periplasmic glucose binding)
  Species: E. coli
  Insert size (bp): 2400
  Mutation: F16A in binding protein
  Tag / fusion protein: ECFP (N terminal on insert); EYFP (C terminal on insert)
  Cloning method: Restriction Enzyme; 5′ cloning site BamHI (not destroyed); 3′ cloning site HindIII (not destroyed)
  Sequencing primers: 5′ N/A
Terms and licenses: Academic/Nonprofit Terms; Industry Terms: Not Available to Industry
Depositor comments: For more information, see http://carnegiedpb.stanford.edu/research/frommer/nanosensors/index.html
How to cite: pRSET FLIPglu-600uDelta13 was a gift from Wolf Frommer (Addgene plasmid # 13559 ; http://n2t.net/addgene:13559 ; RRID:Addgene_13559)
