>Addgene plasmid #13559 | pRSET FLIPglu-600uDelta13 | addgene partial sequence | sequence record 19370 | 13559 with FLIPglu (ggcgtccatcttatctttcg)
GGTATCTAACTGTAACTGTTCAGTTTTGATGCCTTTATCGTTCAATTCTTTAATCACGTAAGTGGTACGT
GCTTCTGCATCCGGATGGCCCGGTTCACCTTTCAGCAGTACGAACTGAATCTGACCGTCTTTGTTCAGAT
CCCAACCCTGATTCGCCGCCCAGTGTTTAGCAATCAAATCGCCTTGAATAATGCCGGACTCTTTGGAGTC
AGTGCCAACGTAGTAGGCTTTGTCGTAGCTATCCAGCGCCTTACGAGACGGTTCTTTGTTGAAGAAAACC
ACCGGCACGTTTTGCCCACGCGCTTTCTCAATCACCGTACCCGCAGCTGCCGGGTCAACCAGGTTGATTG
CCAGTGCCTTCACCCCTTTCGCCAGCAATACGTCGATCTGATCGTTCTGCTTGGACTGGTCATTCTGAGA
ATCATTCATCAGCAGCTGAACATCTGGCGCGGCTTTCGCATCTTGCTCAATAGCCTTGCGCACTACAGAC
ATCGCGTTATCGTCGTACTTATAGATTGTTACACCAATGCGAGTATCAGCGATCCCGGCGGCGGTCACGA
ACTCCAGCAGGACCATGTGATCGCGCTTCTCGTTGGGGTCTTTGCTCAGGGCGGACTGGGTGCTCAGGTA
GTGGTTGTCGGGCAGCAGCACGGGGCCGTCGCCGATGGGGGTGTTCTGCTGGTAGTGGTCGGCGAGCTGC
ACGCTGCCGTCCTCGATGTTGTGGCGGATCTTGAAGTTGCCTTGATGCCGTTCTT
